>Addgene plasmid #175776 | pHAGE-eGFP-TAX1BP1 CC3D | addgene full sequence | sequence record 346730 | Addgene NGS Result
CCCCTGAGCCCGCCCCCGGACCCACCCCTTCCCAGCCTCTGAGCCCAGAAAGCGAAGGAGCAAAGCTGCT
ATTGGCCGCTGCCCCAAAGGCCTACCCGCTTCCATTGCTCAGCGGTGCTGTCCATCTGCACGAGACTAGT
GAGACGTGCTACTTCCATTTGTCACGTCCTGCACGACGCGAGCTGCGGGGCGGGGGGGAACTTCCTGACT
AGGGGAGGAGTAGAAGGTGGCGCGAAGGGGCCACCAAAGAACGGAGCCGGTTGGCGCCTACCGGTGGATG
TGGAATGTGTGCGAGGCCAGAGGCCACTTGTGTAGCGCCAAGTGCCCAGCGGGGCTGCTAAAGCGCATGC
TCCAGACTGCCTTGGGAAAAGCGCCTCCCCTACCCGGTAGAATTCGTTATCGAACCACTTTGTACAAGAA
AGTTGGGTAGTCAAAATTTAGAACATTCTGATCAAAATGGGTCTGCACATGCCTTTCAAACACCTGCTGG
TCATAGTCAGGAGGGAACTGCTCGCTGCACATCGGGCACACCTTCCAGTGACTTTCAACATGTTCTTCAA
ATTTGCTCTGATCATAGTTAGGAGGAAACATTAACTCACAGAGGGGACACTTCTTGTGAACATCAAAGCT
GGAATCAAAGCAAAAGCCTGTCCCATGCCCACGTAAATGTTGACTTGGAGGATCAGGAGCAGTAGGCACA
TTCTCATCTTCTTTGCTATCCTCAGAGTCCTCTAAGCCATCAGGCCGACTAAAGTTTCGAGCAGGCTGGC
TGCAGACAACATTGTCTTCCAGTCCCCAAGAGGGGACTCTGACAGGTGGCCTTTGTATTTCATCTGGGTA
AAAAGCACCATCTGCTCCATCTCTTGTTTCCTGAGATGCATAAGGATTACCATATTGCAGAACTGGTTGT
GCATTTGACAATGTGAGAACATAACCATTTTGCTCTGAGCATGTTTTGAAACATTGAGGACTCTGGGAAT
TCTGACCTTCCATTTTCCTTTCTGCTGGTTTGTCAGCAATTTCTTTGGTCATTTCACAGACTTGCCCCTT
TGTTACTATGTCAAAATCTGCCTCTGCTGCAGAAGGTGATGGCTTTACATCTACAGTAGAGGCAGAAGTG
GCTGGGTCTGTGTTTACTGAAGCATCATTCACTTTCTGCTGATTCCCCGTTTTCTTTGTGAAGACATTAT
TATTATTAGCTGATTGATCTGAAAGTTTGTTTATTTGTTTTTGGAGCCTTTGGCATTCCTTAAATTTTTC
TTTATAATGGTCTGCAGCCATCTGAAGACGGAGTTTCAGATCTTCAACTTCTCTTCTTAGTTCGTGTTCC
AGTGTATCAGTCTTGTCCTGATCTTTTTTCATAGCATTTAGTTTAAGTTCTGCCACTGCATCAGCTAACT
GCTTTTTCACTTTCTCGTTTTCCAAGCGTGCAGTATGCAGGTCTGCCATCGTTCTGTCTCGTACGTTGAC
AGCATCACTGAGTTCTTTAGCCAGAAAGACAACTTCTTGCCGAGTTGCCTGAACCTGTTCCTCTGCTTTA
CGAAGTTGCTCCTTTAAAAAACAAGTATCTTCTTTACTTGAGGTTGTAAGCAGGAAAGTTCTTTGCAGAT
TTTCCTTTTCAGCCAAACATAACTGCAGCCTGCCAATCTCTTCTTTGAAATGAGTAATCACGCTTTCTTT
GTTCCCATCTAAATTTTTTAAAGTCTGGACCTCTGACATAAGCTTGGTATTTTCTATTTCTGTATTCTTC
AAATGTACCTTATAAAGTTCCTTTTCATCCTTCTCTGTCTTCAACTGACATTCAAGTTGTTCTCTTTCAT
GTTGTGCCTTCTTGAGTTTGTCCTTTAAACTGTCTAATTCGGTTTCTTTTTCAATTGCTTTATGTGTTAC
TGACACAATATCTTCCTCAAGCTGATGGGCTTTGGATGTAGCATCACTGAACCTCTTCTTAAACTCTTCA
TTTTCCATTTTTAAGCTTTGTGTTACTTCAGTAAGACCCTTTTGTTCTGCTTGCAGTTGGTCACATCTTT
CTTTCTCATGGTTAAGTTCTCTTTCCATTCTCCCAACTTGTTCTCGAAGTTGTGCTGTTTCTTTTTCCAG
AACGGCAATTAACTTTAACAGTTCTTCTTTTTCTTTCATGGTTTTCTCAATTTTCAACTCAAGAAGGCCT
GCTTTTGTGGTCACCACTAACATGTCAGAATTTCCTTCATCTTCCATAGTAAGCAGCTCTTCAACTGGAG
AAGAAGCTCGAAACTGGAAAGGTGTACTTGCTCCACGAATTTCACCCTTATGGGTAACGTAACAGAACTG
ATAAAATTCTCCATCATCATTTGGAAGGTAATATCCTTGGAATGCTAGTACACAATTGACTGTTGATCCT
TCCACATAATGTTCAGGCATAGGGGACCATAAAAACGTGTAATAATCACGAGCAGTACTCCATCCAACCT
TGAATATACCAACCCAATCTTTTGGATGTGGATGAATATATGGAGTTAAGGTGTAATGACATTCCAGGTG
TGCATTAGGAAGGTAACTCTTGGCCACATTTTGAAAGATGACATGGGCAAAGTTGGAAGTCTGCAATGGG
ACTTCTTGAAAGGATGTCATGCCAACTTTTTTGTACAAACTTGTTTGATAACCTCGAGCCTTGTACAGCT
CGTCCATGCCGAGAGTGATCCCGGCGGCGGTCACGAACTCCAGCAGGACCATGTGATCGCGCTTCTCGTT
GGGGTCTTTGCTCAGGGCGGACTGGGTGCTCAGGTAGTGGTTGTCGGGCAGCAGCACGGGGCCGTCGCCG
ATGGGGGTGTTCTGCTGGTAGTGGTCGGCGAGCTGCACGCTGCCGTCCTCGATGTTGTGGCGGATCTTGA
AGTTCACCTTGATGCCGTTCTTCTGCTTGTCGGCCATGATATAGACGTTGTGGCTGTTGTAGTTGTACTC
CAGCTTGTGCCCCAGGATGTTGCCGTCCTCCTTGAAGTCGATGCCCTTCAGCTCGATGCGGTTCACCAGG
GTGTCGCCCTCGAACTTCACCTCGGCGCGGGTCTTGTAGTTGCCGTCGTCCTTGAAGAAGATGGTGCGCT
CCTGGACGTAGCCTTCGGGCATGGCGGACTTGAAGAAGTCGTGCTGCTTCATGTGGTCGGGGTAGCGGCT
GAAGCACTGCACGCCGTAGGTCAGGGTGGTCACGAGGGTGGGCCAGGGCACGGGCAGCTTGCCGGTGGTG
CAGATGAACTTCAGGGTCAGCTTGCCGTAGGTGGCATCGCCCTCGCCCTCGCCGGACACGCTGAACTTGT
GGCCGTTTACGTCGCCGTCCAGCTCGACCAGGATGGGCACCACCCCGGTGAACAGCTCCTCGCCCTTGCT
CACCATGGTGGCAGATCGGCCGCCGGTGTCTTCTATGGAGGTCAAAACAGCGTGGATGGCGTCTCCAGGC
GATCTGACGGTTCACTAAACGAGCTCTGCTTATATAGACCTCCCACCGTACACGCCTACCGCCCATTTGC
GTCAATGGGGCGGAGTTGTTACGACATTTTGGAAAGTCCCGTTGATTTTGGTGCCAAAACAAACTCCCAT
TGACGTCAATGGGGTGGAGACTTGGAAATCCCCGTGAGTCAAACCGCTATCCACGCCCATTGATGTACTG
CCAAAACCGCATCACCATGGTAATAGCGATGACTAATACGTAGATGTACTGCCAAGTAGGAAAGTCCCAT
AAGGTCATGTACTGGGCATAATGCCAGGCGGGCCATTTACCGTCATTGACGTCAATAGGGGGCGTACTTG
GCATATGATACACTTGATGTACTGCCAAGTGGGCAGTTTACCGTAAATACTCCACCCATTGACGTCAATG
GAAAGTCCCTATTGGCGTTACTATGGGAACATACGTCATTATTGACGTCAATGGGCGGGGGTCGTTGGGC
GGTCAGCCAGGCGGGCCATTTACCGTAAGTTATGTAACGCGGAACTCCACTAGTCCAAACTGGATCTCTG
CTGTCCCTGTAATAAACCCGAAAATTTTGAATTTTTGTAATTTGTTTTTGTAATTCTTTAGTTTGTATGT
CTGTTGCTATTATGTCTACTATTCTTTCCCCTGCACTGTACCCCCCAATCCCCCCTTTTCTTTTAAAATT
GTGGATGAATACTGCCATTTGTGAATTCGGCGATACCGTCGAGATCCGTTCACTAATCGAATGGATCTGT
CTCTGTCTCTCTCTCCACCTTCTTCTTCTATTCCTTCGGGCCTGTCGGGTCCCCTCGGGGTTGGGAGGTG
GGTCTGAAACGATAATGGTGAATATCCCTGCCTAACTCTATTCACTATAGAAAGTACAGCAAAAACTATT
CTTAAACCTACCAAGCCTCCTACTATCATTATGAATAATTTTATATACCACAGCCAATTTGTTATGTTAA
ACCAATTCCACAAACTTGCCCATTTATCTAATTCCAATAATTCTTGTTCATTCTTTTCTTGCTGGTTTTG
CGATTCTTCAATTAAGGAGTGTATTAAGCTTGTGTAATTGTTAATTTCTCTGTCCCACTCCATCCAGGTC
GTGTGATTCCAAATCTGTTCCAGAGATTTATTACTCCAACTAGCATTCCAAGGCACAGCAGTGGTGCAAA
TGAGTTTTCCAGAGCAACCCCAAATCCCCAGGAGCTGTTGATCCTTTAGGTATCTTTCCACAGCCAGGAT
TCTTGCCTGGAGCTGCTTGATGCCCCAGACTGTGAGTTGCAACAGATGCTGTTGCGCCTCAATAGCCCTC
AGCAAATTGTTCTGCTGCTGCACTATACCAGACAATAATTGTCTGGCCTGTACCGTCAGCGTCATTGACG
CTGCGCCCATAGTGCTTCCTGCTGCTCCCAAGAACCCAAGGAACAAAGCTCCTATTCCCACTGCTCTTTT
TTCTCTCTGCACCACTCTTCTCTTTGCCTTGGTGGGTGCTACTCCTAATGGTTCAATTTTTACTACTTTA
TATTTATATAATTCACTTCTCCAATTGTCCCTCATATCTCCTCCTCCAGGTCTGAAGATCAGCGGCCGGC
CGCTTGCTGTGCGGTGGTCTTACTTTTGTTTTGCTCTTCCTCTATCTTGTCTAAAGCTTCCTTGGTGTCT
TTTATCTCTATCCTTTGATGCACACAATAGAGGGTTGCTACTGTATTATATAATGATCTAAGTTCTTCTG
ATCCTGTCTGAAGGGATGGTTGTAGCTGTCCCAGTATTTGTCTACAGCCTTCTGATGTTTCTAACAGGCC
AGGATTAACTGCGAATCGTTCTAGCTCCCTGCTTGCCCATACTATATGTTTTAATTTATATTTTTTCTTT
CCCCCTGGCCTTAACCGAATTTTTTCCCATCGCGATCTAATTCTCCCCCGCTTAATACTGACGCTCTCGC
ACCCATCTCTCTCCTTCTAGCCTCCGCTAGTCAAAATTTTTGGCGTACTCACCAGTCGCCGCCCCTCGCC
TCTTGCCGTGCGCGCTTCAGCAAGCCGAGTCCTGCGTCGAGAGAGCTCCTCTGGTTTCCCTTTCGCTTTC
AAGTCCCTGTTCGGGCGCCACTGCTAGAGATTTTCCACACTGACTAAAAGGGTCTGAGGGATCTCTAGTT
ACCAGAGTCACACAACAGACGGGCACACACTACTTGAAGCACTCAAGGCAAGCTTTATTGAGGCTTAAGC
AGTGGGTTCCCTAGTTAGCCAGAGAGCTCCCAGGCTCAGATCTGGTCTAACCAGAGAGACCCAGTACAGG
CAAAAAGCAGCTGCTTATATGCAGGATCTGAGGGCTCGCCACTCCCCAGTCCCGCCCAGGCCACGCCTCC
CTGGAAAGTCCCCAGCGGAAAGTCCCTTGTAGCAAGCTCGATATCAGCAGTTCTTGAAGTACTCCGGATG
CAGCTCTCGGGCCACGTGATGAAATGCTAGGCGGCTGTCAAACCTCCACTCTAACACTTCTCTCTCCGGG
TCATCCATCCCATGCAGGCTCACAGGGTGTAACAAGCTGGTGTTCTCTCCTTTATTGGCCTCTTCTACCT
TATCTGGCTCAACTGGTACTAGCTTGTAGCACCATCCAAAGGTCAGTGGATATCTGACCCCTGGCCCTGG
TGTGTAGTTCTGCTAATCAGGGAAGTAGCCTTGTGTGTGGTAGATCCACAGATCAAGGATATCTTGTCTT
CTTTGGGAGTGAATTAGCCCTTCCAACTACTAAGTTTGTAGTACATATTTAACAAATACAATTTCTTTAA
AATGAAAATAATTCAGAGGAATCACAGGTTTAGAGTAAATGAAACCACAGGTAATTGGCAGTGGTAATAG
GGTATGGGGTGGGAAGTTTGGGATGATTTTGGTTAGCTTGAGTTATCCAGTTGATCCAGACATGATAAGA
TACATTGATGAGTTTGGACAAACCACAACTAGAATGCAGTGAAAAAAATGCTTTATTTGTGAAATTCGTA
ATCATGTCATAGCTGTTTCCTGTGTGAAATTGTTATCCGCTCACAATTCCACACAACATACGAGCCGGAA
GCATAAAGTGTAAAGCCTGGGGTGCCTAATGAGTGAGCTAACTCACATTAATTGCGTTGCGCTCACTGCC
CGCTTTCCAGTCGGGAAACCTGTCGTGCCACGGGGAGCTTTTTGCAAAAGCCTAGGCCTCCAAAAAAGCC
TCCTCACTACTTCTGGAATAGCTCAGAGGCCGAGGCGGCCTCGGCCTCTGCATAAATAAAAAAAATTAGT
CAGCCATGAGCTTGCTGCATTAATGAATCGGCCAACGCGCGGGGAGAGGCGGTTTGCGTATTGGGCGCTC
TTCCGCTTCCTCGCTCACTGACTCGCTGCGCTCGGTCGTTCGGCTGCGGCGAGCGGTATCAGCTCACTCA
AAGGCGGTAATACGGTTATCCACAGAATCAGGGGATAACGCAGGAAAGAACATGTGAGCAAAAGGCCAGC
AAAAGGCCAGGAACCGTAAAAAGGCCGCGTTGCTGGCGTTTTTCCATAGGCTCCGCCCCCCTGACGAGCA
TCACAAAAATCGACGCTCAAGTCAGAGGTGGCGAAACCCGACAGGACTATAAAGATACCAGGCGTTTCCC
CCTGGAAGCTCCCTCGTGCGCTCTCCTGTTCCGACCCTGCCGCTTACCGGATACCTGTCCGCCTTTCTCC
CTTCGGGAAGCGTGGCGCTTTCTCATAGCTCACGCTGTAGGTATCTCAGTTCGGTGTAGGTCGTTCGCTC
CAAGCTGGGCTGTGTGCACGAACCCCCCGTTCAGCCCGACCGCTGCGCCTTATCCGGTAACTATCGTCTT
GAGTCCAACCCGGTAAGACACGACTTATCGCCACTGGCAGCAGCCACTGGTAACAGGATTAGCAGAGCGA
GGTATGTAGGCGGTGCTACAGAGTTCTTGAAGTGGTGGCCTAACTACGGCTACACTAGAAGAACAGTATT
TGGTATCTGCGCTCTGCTGAAGCCAGTTACCTTCGGAAAAAGAGTTGGTAGCTCTTGATCCGGCAAACAA
ACCACCGCTGGTAGCGGTGGTTTTTTTGTTTGCAAGCAGCAGATTACGCGCAGAAAAAAAGGATCTCAAG
AAGATCCTTTGATCTTTTCTACGGGGTCTGACGCTCAGTGGAACGAAAACTCACGTTAAGGGATTTTGGT
CATGAGATTATCAAAAAGGATCTTCACCTAGATCCTTTTAAATTAAAAATGAAGTTTTAAATCAATCTAA
AGTATATATGAGTAAACTTGGTCTGACAGTTACCAATGCTTAATCAGTGAGGCACCTATCTCAGCGATCT
GTCTATTTCGTTCATCCATAGTTGCCTGACTCCCCGTCGTGTAGATAACTACGATACGGGAGGGCTTACC
ATCTGGCCCCAGTGCTGCAATGATACCGCGAGACCCACGCTCACCGGCTCCAGATTTATCAGCAATAAAC
CAGCCAGCCGGAAGGGCCGAGCGCAGAAGTGGTCCTGCAACTTTATCCGCCTCCATCCAGTCTATTAATT
GTTGCCGGGAAGCTAGAGTAAGTAGTTCGCCAGTTAATAGTTTGCGCAACGTTGTTGCCATTGCTACAGG
CATCGTGGTGTCACGCTCGTCGTTTGGTATGGCTTCATTCAGCTCCGGTTCCCAACGATCAAGGCGAGTT
ACATGATCCCCCATGTTGTGCAAAAAAGCGGTTAGCTCCTTCGGTCCTCCGATCGTTGTCAGAAGTAAGT
TGGCCGCAGTGTTATCACTCATGGTTATGGCAGCACTGCATAATTCTCTTACTGTCATGCCATCCGTAAG
ATGCTTTTCTGTGACTGGTGAGTACTCAACCAAGTCATTCTGAGAATAGTGTATGCGGCGACCGAGTTGC
TCTTGCCCGGCGTCAACACGGGATAATACCGCGCCACATAGCAGAACTTTAAAAGTGCTCATCATTGGAA
AACGTTCTTCGGGGCGAAAACTCTCAAGGATCTTACCGCTGTTGAGATCCAGTTCGATGTAACCCACTCG
TGCACCCAACTGATCTTCAGCATCTTTTACTTTCACCAGCGTTTCTGGGTGAGCAAAAACAGGAAGGCAA
AATGCCGCAAAAAAGGGAATAAGGGCGACACGGAAATGTTGAATACTCATACTCTTCCTTTTTCAATATT
ATTGAAGCATTTATCAGGGTTATTGTCTCATGAGCGGATACATATTTGAATGTATTTAGAAAAATAAACA
AATAGGGGTTCCGCGCACATTTCCCCGAAAAGTGCCACCTGACGTCTAAGAAACCATTATTATCATGACA
TTAACCTATAAAAATAGGCGTATCACGAGGCCCTTTCGTCTTCAAGAATGATCTAGCCCTTTCCTTAATT
AACCCGGGCCTCTCACTCTCTGATATTCATTTCTTTGCAAGTTATAAATACTGAATAATAAGATGACATG
AACTACTACTGCTAGAGATTTTCCACACTGACTAAAAGGGTCTGAGGGATCTCTAGTTACCAGAGTCACA
CAACAGACGGGCACACACTACTTGAAGCACTCAAGGCAAGCTTTATTGAGGCTTAAGCAGTGGGTTCCCT
AGTTAGCCAGAGAGCTCCCAGGCTCAGATCTGGTCTAACCAGAGAGACCCAGTACAAGCAAAAAGCAGAT
CTTGTCTTCGTTGGGAGTGAATTAGCCCTTCCAGTCCCCCCTTTTCTTTTAAAAAGTGGCTAAGATCTAC
AGCTGCCTTGTAAGTCATTGGTCTTAAAGGATCTCAGGCGGGGAGGCGGCCCAAAGGGAGATCCGACTCG
TCTGAGGGCGAAGGCGAAGACGCGGAAGAGGCCGCAGAGCCGGCAGCAGGCCGCGGGAAGGAAGGTCCGC
TGGATTGAGGGCCGAAGGGACGTAGCAGAAGGACGTCCCGCGCAGAATCCAGGTGGCAACACAGGCGAGC
AGCCAAGGAAAGGACGATGATTTCCCCGACAACACCACGGAATTGTCAGTGCCCAACAGCCGAGCCCCTG
TCCAGCAGCGGGCAAGGCAGGCGGCGATGAGTTCCGCCGTGGCAATAGGGAGGGGGAAAGCGAAAGTCCC
GGAAAGGAGCTGACAGGTGGTGGCAATGCCCCAACCAGTGGGGGTTGCGTCAGCAAACACAGTGCACACC
ACGCCACGTTGCCTGACAACGGGCCACAACTCCTCATAAAGAGACAGCAACCAGGATTTATACAAGGAGG
AGAAAATGAAAGCCATACGGGAAGCAATAGCATGATACAAAGGCATTAAAGCAGCGTATCCACATAGCGT
AAAAGGAGCAACATAGTTAAGAATACCAGTCAATCTTTCACAAATTTTGTAATCCAGAGGTTGATTAGGA
TCTATCGATGCATAGACATGATAAGATACATTGATGAGTTTGGACAAACCACAACTAGAATGCAGTGAAA
AAAATGCTTTATTTGTGAAATTTGTGATGCTATTGCTTTATTTGTAACCATTATAAGCTGCAATAAACAA
GTTTCGAGGTCGAGTGTCAGTCCTGCTCCTCGGCCACGAAGTGCTTAGCCCTCCCACACATAACCAGAGG
GCAGCAATTCACGAATCCCAACTGCCGTCGGCTGTCCATCACTGTCCTTCACTATGGCTTTGATCCCAGG
ATGCAGATCGAGAAGCACCTGTCGGCACCGTCCGCAGGGGCTCAAGATGCCCCTGTTCTCATTTCCGATC
GCGACGATACAAGTCAGGTTGCCAGCTGCCGCAGCAGCAGCAGTGCCCAGCACCACGAGTTCTGCACAAG
GTCCCCCAGTAAAATGATATACATTGACACCAGTGAAGATGCGGCCGTCGCTAGAGAGAGCTGCGCTGGC
GACGCTGTAGTCTTCAGAGATGGGGATGCTGTTGATTGTAGCCGTTGCTCTTTCAATGAGGGTGGATTCT
TCTTGAGACAAAGGCTTGGCCATGGTTTAATTAATGGGCTGCAGGTCGAAAGGCCCGGAGATGAGGAAGA
GGAGAACAGCGCGGCAGACGTGCGCTTTTGAAGCGTGCAGAATGCCGGGCCTCCGGAGGACCTTCGGGCG
CCCGCCCCG
Features (pLannotate 1.2.2; 30 found; start..end, strand, type, name):
    404..428     +  protein_bind   attB2: mutant version of attB; recombination site for the Gateway® BP reaction BP Clonase™
    430..2610    -  CDS            TAX1BP1 (fragment): TAXB1_HUMAN - Also known as T6BP. Experimental evidence at protein level: Swiss-Prot protein existence level 1. Inhibits TNF-induced apoptosis by mediating the TNFAIP3 anti- apoptotic activity. Degraded by caspase-3-like family proteins upon TNF-induced apoptosis. May also play a role in the pro-inflammatory cytokine IL-1 signaling cascade. From Homo sapiens (Human).
   2616..2633    -  protein_bind   attB1 (fragment): mutant version of attB; core recombination site for the Gateway® BP reaction BP Clonase™
   2650..3366    -  CDS            EGFP: EGFP is a basic (constitutively fluorescent) green fluorescent protein published in 1996, derived from Aequorea victoria. It is reported to be a rapidly-maturing weak dimer with moderate acid sensitivity.
   3452..3655    -  promoter       CMV promoter: human cytomegalovirus (CMV) immediate early promoter
   3656..3959    -  enhancer       CMV enhancer: human cytomegalovirus immediate early enhancer
   4011..4128    -  misc_feature   cPPT/CTS: central polypurine tract and central termination sequence of HIV-1
   4173..4273    -  CDS            Rev (fragment): human immunodeficiency virus 1 (HIV-1) Rev protein; rev; enhances nuclear export of unspliced and incompletely spliced viral mRNAs
   4650..4883    -  misc_feature   RRE: The Rev response element (RRE) of HIV-1 allows for Rev-dependent mRNA export from the nucleus to the cytoplasm.
   5058..5396    -  CDS            HIV-1 gag (fragment): gag protein from human immunodeficiency virus 1; gag
   5380..5505    -  misc_feature   HIV-1 Ψ: packaging signal of human immunodeficiency virus type 1
   5552..5809    -  LTR            5' LTR (truncated): truncated 5' long terminal repeat (LTR) from HIV-1
   5857..6186    -  CDS            nef (fragment): NEF_HV1BR - Experimental evidence at protein level: Swiss-Prot protein existence level 1. Extracellular Nef protein targets CD4(+) T-lymphocytes for apoptosis by interacting with CXCR4 surface receptors (PubMed:14990729). From Human immunodeficiency virus type 1 group M subtype B (isolate BRU/LAI) (HIV-1).
   6353..6436    -  polyA_signal   SV40 poly(A) signal (fragment): SV40 polyadenylation signal
   6470..6486    -  protein_bind   lac operator: The lac repressor binds to the lac operator to inhibit transcription in E. coli. This inhibition can be relieved by adding lactose or isopropyl-β-D-thiogalactopyranoside (IPTG). lac repressor encoded by lacI
   6494..6524    -  promoter       lac promoter: promoter for the E. coli lac operon
   6539..6560    -  protein_bind   CAP binding site: CAP binding activates transcription in the presence of cAMP. E. coli catabolite activator protein
   6573..6610    -  CDS            lacI (fragment): lac repressor; lacI; The lac repressor binds to the lac operator to inhibit transcription in E. coli. This inhibition can be relieved by adding lactose or isopropyl-β-D-thiogalactopyranoside (IPTG).
   6635..6728    -  rep_origin     SV40 ori (fragment): SV40 origin of replication
   6734..6788    -  CDS            lacI (fragment): lac repressor; lacI; The lac repressor binds to the lac operator to inhibit transcription in E. coli. This inhibition can be relieved by adding lactose or isopropyl-β-D-thiogalactopyranoside (IPTG).
   6971..7559    -  rep_origin     ori: high-copy-number ColE1/pMB1/pBR322/pUC origin of replication
   7730..8590    -  CDS            AmpR: β-lactamase; bla; confers resistance to ampicillin, carbenicillin, and related antibiotics
   8591..8695    -  promoter       AmpR promoter: bla
   8900..9133    -  LTR            3' LTR (ΔU3): self-inactivating 3' long terminal repeat (LTR) from HIV-1
   9135..9200    -  CDS            nef (fragment): NEF_HV1Z2 - Experimental evidence at protein level: Swiss-Prot protein existence level 1. Extracellular Nef protein targets CD4(+) T-lymphocytes for apoptosis by interacting with CXCR4 surface receptors. From Human immunodeficiency virus type 1 group M subtype D (isolate Z2/CDC-Z34) (HIV-1).
   9208..9796    -  misc_feature   WPRE: woodchuck hepatitis virus posttranscriptional regulatory element
   9822..9943    -  polyA_signal   SV40 poly(A) signal: SV40 polyadenylation signal
   9957..9984    -  CDS            BleoR (fragment): antibiotic-binding protein; Sh ble from Streptoalloteichus hindustanus; confers resistance to bleomycin, phleomycin, and Zeocin™
   9985..10383   -  CDS            BSD: blasticidin S deaminase; Aspergillus terreus BSD; confers resistance to blasticidin
  10407..385     -  promoter       PGK promoter (across the origin): mouse phosphoglycerate kinase 1 promoter
