[The description below was written by a language model from this plasmid's Addgene catalogue record and pLannotate feature annotations shown in this document.]
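Description:
pHAGE-eGFP-TAX1BP1 CC3D is an HIV-1-derived, self-inactivating lentiviral expression vector built on the pHAGE-eGFP backbone and used to express a mutant form of the human autophagy receptor TAX1BP1 (also called T6BP or CALCOCO3) fused at its N-terminus to EGFP. In bacteria it is maintained through a high-copy ColE1/pUC-type origin and selected with ampicillin via the β-lactamase gene. The viral portion contains a truncated 5' LTR, the Ψ packaging signal with a gag fragment, the Rev response element for Rev-dependent nuclear export of the genomic RNA, the cPPT/CTS element that aids nuclear import, a WPRE to enhance transcript expression, and a ΔU3 3' LTR that inactivates LTR promoter activity after integration.

Between the LTRs, the CMV enhancer and promoter drive the EGFP coding sequence, which is followed by an attB1 site, the TAX1BP1 open reading frame and an attB2 site. This arrangement reflects Gateway recombination of the insert into the destination vector and places the linker encoded by attB1 between the fluorescent tag and the receptor. Downstream, a mouse PGK promoter drives blasticidin S deaminase, allowing blasticidin selection of transduced mammalian cells. The insert carries a mutation designated CC3D, but the record does not define the change. The annotation labels the TAX1BP1 coding sequence as a fragment, which is consistent with an altered or shortened protein. The associated work concerns ubiquitin-binding autophagy receptors in the turnover of damaged lysosomes (lysophagy), so the construct is suited to stable expression, imaging and functional comparison of this TAX1BP1 variant in human cells.
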