Addgene plasmid #175776: pHAGE-eGFP-TAX1BP1 CC3D
Purpose: Lentiviral vector expressing N-terminally tagged eGFP-TAX1BP1 CC3D
Depositing lab: Wade Harper. Depositing organization: Harvard Medical School. Publication: Quantitative proteomics reveals the selectivity of ubiquitin-binding autophagy receptors in the turnover of damaged lysosomes by lysophagy. Eapen VV, Swarup S, Hoyer MJ, Paulo JA, Harper JW. eLife. 2021 Sep 29;10. pii: 72328. doi: 10.7554/eLife.72328. PubMed 34585663.
Backbone
  Vector backbone: pHAGE-eGFP
  Vector type: Lentiviral
Growth in bacteria
  Bacterial resistance: Ampicillin, 100 μg/mL
  Growth temperature: 37°C
  Growth strain: NEB Stable
  Copy number: Unknown
Gene/Insert
  Gene/Insert name: TAX1BP1
  Species: H. sapiens (human)
  Mutation: CC3D
  Entrez Gene: TAX1BP1 (a.k.a. CALCOCO3, T6BP, TXBP151)
  Cloning method: Gateway Cloning
Terms and licenses: Academic/Nonprofit Terms; Industry Terms: Not Available to Industry
How to cite: pHAGE-eGFP-TAX1BP1 CC3D was a gift from Wade Harper (Addgene plasmid # 175776 ; http://n2t.net/addgene:175776 ; RRID:Addgene_175776)
